>Addgene plasmid #109326 | pBN396 | addgene full sequence | sequence record 257122 | Addgene NGS Result
GCAAAAGACCAGGAACCGTAAAAAGGCCGCGTTGCTGGCGTTTTTCCATAGGCTCCGCCCCCCTGACGAG
CATCACAAAAATCGACGCTCAAGTCAGAGGTGGCGAAACCCGACAGGACTATAAAGATACCAGGCGTTTC
CCCCTGGAAGCTCCCTCGTGCGCTCTCCTGTTCCGACCCTGCCGCTTACCGGATACCTGTCCGCCTTTCT
CCCTTCGGGAAGCGTGGCGCTTTCTCATAGCTCACGCTGTAGGTATCTCAGTTCGGTGTAGGTCGTTCGC
TCCAAGCTGGGCTGTGTGCACGAACCCCCCGTTCAGCCCGACCGCTGCGCCTTATCCGGTAACTATCGTC
TTGAGTCCAACCCGGTAAGACACGACTTATCGCCACTGGCAGCAGCCACTGGTAACAGGATTAGCAGAGC
GAGGTATGTAGGCGGTGCTACAGAGTTCTTGAAGTGGTGGCCTAACTACGGCTACACTAGAAGAACAGTA
TTTGGTATCTGCGCTCTGCTGAAGCCAGTTACCTTCGGAAAAAGAGTTGGTAGCTCTTGATCCGGCAAAC
AAACCACCGCTGGTAGCGGTGGTTTTTTTGTTTGCAAGCAGCAGATTACGCGCAGAAAAAAAGGATCTCA
AGAAGATCCTTTGATCTTTTCTACGGGGTCTGACGCTCAGTGGAACGAAAACTCACGTTAAGGGATTTTG
GTCATGAGATTATCAAAAAGGATCTTCACCTAGATCCTTTTAAATTAAAAATGAAGTTTTAAATCAATCT
AAAGTATATATGAGTAAACTTGGTCTGACAGTTACCAATGCTTAATCAGTGAGGCACCTATCTCAGCGAT
CTGTCTATTTCGTTCATCCATAGTTGCCTGACTCCCCGTCGTGTAGATAACTACGATACGGGAGGGCTTA
CCATCTGACCCCAGTGCTGCAATGATACCGCGAGACCCACGCTCACCGGCTCCAGATTTATCAGCAATAA
ACCAGCCAGCCGGAAGGGCCGAGCGCAGAAGTGGTCCTGCAACTTTATCCGCCTCCATCCAGTCTATTAA
TTGTTGCCGGGAAGCTAGAGTAAGTAGTTCGCCAGTTAATAGTTTGCGCAACGTTGTTGCCATTGCTACA
GGCATCGTGGTGTCACGCTCGTCGTTTGGTATGGCTTCATTCAGCTCCGGTTCCCAACGATCAAGGCGAG
TTACATGATCCCCCATGTTGTGCAAAAAAGCGGTTAGCTCCTTCGGTCCTCCGATCGTTGTCAGAAGTAA
GTTGGCCGCAGTGTTATCACTCATGGTTATGGCAGCACTGCATAATTCTCTTACTGTCATGCCATCCGTA
AGATGCTTTTCTGTGACTGGTGAGTACTCAACCAAGTCATTCTGAGAATAGTGTATGCGGCGACCGAGTT
GCTCTTGCCCGGCGTCAATACGGGATAATACCGCGCCACATAGCAGAACTTTAAAAGTGCTCATCATTGG
AAAACGTTCTTCGGGGCGAAAACTCTCAAGGATCTTACCGCTGTTGAGATCCAGTTCGATGTAACCCACT
CGTGCACCCAACTGATCTTCAGCATCTTTTACTTTCACCAGCGTTTCTGGGTGAGCAAAAACAGGAAGGC
AAAATGCCGCAAAAAAGGGAATAAGGGCGACACGGAAATGTTGAATACTCATACTCTTCCTTTTTCAATA
TTATTGAAGCATTTATCAGGGTTATTGTCTCATGAGCGGATACATATTTGAATGTATTTAGAAAAATAAA
CAAATAGGGGTTCCGCGCACATTTCCCCGAAAAGTGCCACCTGACGTCTAAGAAACCATTATTATCATGA
CATTAACCTATAAAAATAGGCGTATCACGAGGCCCTTTCGTCTCGCGCGTTTCGGTGATGACGGTGAAAA
CCTCTGACACATGCAGCTCCCGGAGACGGTCACAGCTTGTCTGTAAGCGGATGCCGGGAGCAGACAAGCC
CGTCAGGGCGCGTCAGCGGGTGTTGGCGGGTGTCGGGGCTGGCTTAACTATGCGGCATCAGAGCAGATTG
CACTGAGAGTGCACCATATGCGGTGTGAAATACCGCACAGATGCGTAAGGAGAAAATACCGCATCAGGCG
CCATTCGCCATTCAGGCTGCGCAACTGTTGGGAAGGGCGATCGGTGCGGGCCTCTTCGCTATTACGCCAG
CTGGCGAAAGGGGGATGTGCTGCAAGGCGATTAAGTTGGGTAACGCCAGGGTTTTCCCAGTCACGACGTT
GTAAAACGACGGCCAGTGAATTATCAACTATGTATAATAAAGTTGGGCCCATTAGGTCAGACAAAAATTT
CTGATCTTTAAACCTTATTGATTAAAACTAATTTTTGCCCGACTTTTTTGACACATGCACTAGACGCTTG
TACTCAAAATTTGGAAACCTTGCTCAAATCCACTACTCAGATATGACAGTAGCATCGATAATTGAACCAT
TATCCTGAAATCCCCTTTCCTGTCCCGGTTCATTTTCCAATTTTTTCAACGGTGGAAGAAGGGGCAAATT
TTATACCAAAACGTCTCCGTTTATGACCCACCCCCTATGCAAAATAAACGGCTCTGGGAGAAATAGTACA
GAAAACGCGGAGCCTGCTTGATTCCTTCTCCGAGGCGACAAAAAACGCATCATTCGTATTGTAAGATGCA
TGTGTGGCTGGCCTCTTTTGAATTTTACTGGTTTTTTATATTTCTACTAATATTTCGAAAAATTTTGTAA
GTAAATCATTGATTACGTTTACAAAAATTTAGAAACATTTCAAAATGATTACTTCTAAATTAATTATATT
TACAGGTTAGTTCGAGTTACTTATGACCTTCCAATCCGCCATATCCGCCAAGGACGCTCCAATTAATTTT
TTAGAATTATTTTTTAACACATGTATTATTTTTTAACAATAAATTATTCATGAAATCATCAAATGTATAT
GTTCTACTATAATATTTAGGTCAAACTATAGAAAAGAAATCCTTGTTTTTGGAACAAAGGAGTTCAGATC
CTGTGCATTTGATCTTGGATCCACATCTTTGGTCCATGGGAAAGCTTGGCACTGATCAAGAAGGATTCTT
CAAATATCTAAAATTGCCGGCTGCCCGTAGAATTCCATCAGTTTTCCAGAGTTTTAGTGAAAATTTGCAT
CCCGTTAGAAACAATCTACACAACGGTAAAAAGGACCCATTATTTTTACCGTACCGTTTTCCTTTATGGC
CCTCTATGCAAAAAATTATAGCGTGGAGGGGCAGTACAGAATAATAAAGTGTGAGAAAAAAAACTGCTCT
GCGAGAAATAGTACAGCAAACGCGGAGCATGCTTGATTCTATCCACTTTGTACAAGAAAGCTGGGTTAAT
ACGACTCACTAGTGGGCAGATCTTCGAATGCATCGCGCGCACCGTACGTCTCGAGGAGCCGGCTGTAGCA
TGCGGCCGCATATCAGTTTTTAAAAAATTAAACCATAAAACAAATAATATAACCCAATTTTTACATCAAA
CCACAAGAAAAAAATACATTTGGGCCCACGGATAAAGAAATTAAAAAAATACATTTTTTAAAGGCGCACC
GAATTAAAATTCATTTGGGTCTTACCGCGTATACCGTACTCCGTTTGTTTGATCATTTTTGTCAGCGCTG
GCGGTTGTTTTTTCATTTCATTTCTGCTTCAAAGACGTTTTCTCGAATAATTTTTCGTTTATTCTCTTTT
TTAAAATTAATTTCTAGCCGTAAATGTTATAAATTCACCCATTTAACGCAAATTTCATGGTAATCTCATG
GAAAAATGCAGTTTCTTTGTTAAAGAAAGCTTAAATAGCAAAAATTCCCCGACTTTCCCCAAAATCCTGC
TCGATTTTCCGTTTTCTCATTGTATTCTCTCTTAATTAATTTTATCGATAATCAATTGAATGTTTCAGAC
AGAGAGGTACCAAAAATGCCACAATTCGACATTCTCTGTAAGACACCACCAAAAGTCCTCGTCCGTCAAT
TCGTCGAGCGTTTCGAGCGTCCATCCGGAGAGAAGATCGCCCTCTGCGCCGCCGAGCTCACCTACCTCTG
CTGGATGATCACCCACAACGGAACCGCCATCAAGCGTGCCACCTTCATGTCCTACAACACCATCATCTCC
AACTCCCTCTCCTTCGACATCGTCAACAAGTCCCTCCAATTCAAGTACAAGACCCAAAAGGCCACCATCC
TCGAGGCCTCCCTCAAGGTAAGTTTAAACATATATATACTAACTAACCCTGATTATTTAAATTTTCAGAA
GCTCATCCCAGCCTGGGAGTTCACCATCATCCCATACTACGGACAAAAGCACCAATCCGACATCACCGAC
ATCGTCTCCTCCCTCCAACTCCAATTCGAGTCCTCCGAGGAGGCCGACAAGGGAAACTCCCACTCCAAGA
AGATGCTCAAGGCCCTCCTCTCCGAGGGAGAGTCCATCTGGGAGATCACCGAGAAGATCCTCAACTCCTT
CGAGTACACCTCCCGTTTCACCAAGACCAAGACCCTCTACCAATTCCTCTTCCTCGCCACCTTCATCAAC
TGCGGACGTTTCTCCGACATCAAGAACGTCGACCCAAAGTCCTTCAAGCTCGTCCAAAACAAGTACCTCG
GAGTCATCATCCAATGCCTCGTCACCGAGACCAAGACCTCCGTCTCCCGTCACATCTACTTCTTCTCCGC
CCGTGGACGTATCGACCCACTCGTCTACCTCGACGAGTTCCTCCGTAACTCCGAGCCAGTCCTCAAGCGT
GTCAACCGTACCGGAAACTCCTCCTCCAACAAGCAAGAGTACCAACTCCTCAAGGACAACCTCGTCCGTT
CCTACAACAAGGCCCTCAAGAAGAACGCCCCATACTCCATCTTCGCCATCAAGAACGGACCAAAGTCCCA
CATCGGACGTCACCTCATGACCTCCTTCCTCTCCATGAAGGTAAGTTTAAACATGATTTTACTAACTAAC
TAATCTGATTTAAATTTTCAGGGACTCACCGAGCTCACCAACGTCGTCGGAAACTGGTCCGACAAGCGTG
CCTCCGCCGTCGCCCGTACCACCTACACCCACCAAATCACCGCCATCCCAGACCACTACTTCGCCCTCGT
CTCCCGTTACTACGCCTACGACCCAATCTCCAAGGAGATGATCGCCCTCAAGGACGAGACCAACCCAATC
GAGGAGTGGCAACACATCGAGCAACTCAAGGGATCCGCCGAGGGATCCATCCGTTACCCAGCCTGGAACG
GAATCATCTCCCAAGAGGTCCTCGACTACCTCTCCTCCTACATCAACCGTCGTATCTAACGCGTGCTGTC
TCATCCTACTTTCACCTAGTTAACTGCTTGTCTTAAAATCTATGCTTCTCTTTAGTATCTAAAATTTTCC
TAGAAGCTTACAAGTATATAAATGGTCTCTTCTCAATAAAGGTTGTATATTTATTCATCTTATTGAATCT
GCCATTTCCTCGTTTTTGCGAGTTTATATACCTTCCAATTTTCTTTCTATTGTATTTTCAACTTCTAATT
TTAATTCAGGGAAACTGCTTCAACGCATCATGGTGTCGAAGGGAGAAGAGGATAACATGGCTTCACTCCC
AGCTACACACGAACTCCACATCTTCGGATCGATCAACGGAGTGGATTTCGATATGGTCGGACAAGGTAAG
TTTAAACATATATATACTAACTAACCCTGATTATTTAAATTTTCAGGAACTGGAAACCCAAACGATGGAT
ACGAGGAACTCAACCTCAAGTCGACAAAGGGAGATCTGCAATTCTCGCCATGGATTCTCGTGCCACACAT
CGGATACGGATTCCACCAATACCTCCCATACCCAGGTAAGTTTAAACTGAGTTCTACTAACTAACGAGTA
ATATTTAAATTTTCAGATGGAATGTCACCATTCCAAGCTGCCATGGTGGATGGATCGGGATACCAAGTTC
ACCGAACAATGCAATTCGAGGATGGAGCCTCGCTCACAGTGAACTACCGATACACATACGAGGGATCGCA
CATCAAGGTAAGTTTAAACAGTTCGGTACTAACTAACCATACATATTTAAATTTTCAGGGAGAGGCTCAA
GTTAAGGGAACAGGATTCCCAGCTGATGGACCAGTGATGACAAACTCACTCACAGCTGCTGATTGGTGCC
GATCGAAAAAGACATACCCAAATGATAAGACAATCATCTCGACATTCAAGTGGTCGTACACTACTGGAAA
CGGAAAGCGATACCGATCGACAGCCCGAACAACATACACATTCGCTAAGCCAATGGCCGCCAACTACCTC
AAGGTAAGTTTAAACATGATTTTACTAACTAACTAATCTGATTTAAATTTTCAGAATCAACCAATGTACG
TGTTCCGAAAGACAGAACTCAAGCACTCAAAGACAGAGCTGAACTTCAAAGAGTGGCAAAAGGCCTTCAC
AGATGTGATGGGAATGGATGAACTCTACAAGTAACGCGTATGTATCTGCATATCCTTCAAATGTTGTCCA
TATTGTATCAGTAAATTATAATGCCCCCTTTTTATATATTCTCCTTATCATGTAAATGTTCTATTGATTT
TTTGCTGGTGTAAAACGTTTTTATAGTAAATCCTCTCCACAGTGAATTTGTTAAATTGTATCAAAACAAG
ACATTGATTAAATTTGTTCGAGACTTGTGGATTGTAAAATATTTTGCAGAAAATGGCAATATTCATTTAG
AAACATTACTTCCATAATAGGAAAAACTATTTATGAGTTTTCATGTGCCTATGCAAGTTCCCACTCTGTG
TGAATTTCATCATACAAATTGAGCAAACATAAGGTTTATGTCCAGTATGGGTTCTCAGATGTTTTGTAAG
AGTTGAGCTGTCGGTGAATGCCTTCTCACATTGAGCACATGGATACGGTCTCTCTCCAGTGTGTGTTCTG
AAATAATGAAAAATAGTCTTGCAATATGTTTCTACTATTCGAGAAAAAATGTAATTTTTTTTCTTATGGT
AACCCGGCTTTCCCCGGGCCTAGTTCTAGACATTCTCTAATGAAAAAATCTTTCAGTTGAAATTGAAAAT
GAGTTAAAGTTGGAGTTTTTATTGAAAACAGATTTCCGTGTGATTAGTGTTTTTAGCGAGTGTGACAGGA
CAGCGAAAAAATATAGAAACAAGGGGGGAACTGAAAAGCTTAGGAATGCATTGAACATGAGAAGGGGAAG
GGGAAGGAACAAACTAGACAGGAATTATTGGAATTTAATCACATTTGGAGTTTTTTTTCTATTCGACAGA
ATAATTATCCAGAACATTTTTGTATTAAATATTTATGCATCATATGAGTAGTCGGCTTTGTTGTGCATGA
CGAGTTTGTTATCGACGAAATAGAAGCTGTCAGAACGAGTCTCGTTTGGATTGTTGATCATGTCGTCCAC
TGAAAAAGAGATTAGTCTTTTGAATTGTACTTTTTAGAATAATGACTCACTGAGTTGTTGAGAGAGTTGA
GGGAACTCATAGATATGTTCACAGTTGTTTCGTGAATTCGGAATACAGAATCCGAATTCAAAGTCAAAAC
ACTTCAGAAGGCGATCTTTGAAGAAGTGACGTTCGATCATTCGGAAATGATGGATTGGGATGTCTCCTAC
TTTGAATTCCACAGTTGCTCCGACCGTTTTGAGTTTCAAAAAGTTTGGAGCAAATCTATAACGCACGTAT
CTTGCCGACTCCTGTGGCGACTCATCATTCTCCTGATCGTTCTCCGGTTTGGCGATCTCGAAAAGCACTT
GCTCAGTGTCCAGATCACGGATTTGGAACTTGGTGAACTCGATGTTATAGATGTTCGCAGATGGGGAGCA
TAAGAATCCTAAATTTATGTTTTAAACTGAAATCCAAAGGGAGCAAGATACCTTGAGTGATTCCCGGAAG
TGCTAAAACGTCGTTCGGAGTGATTTGAGCTTTCTTCGCAAGCTCCGATTCCGTTGTGATTCCTTGTTCG
GTGCTTGGTGGTGGCCGTGGCATCTGGAAATATGGAAAAGTTCAACAAAAAGAAAAGAGAAAAGAATGAA
ATCGGATATCAAGAGTTAGTTGAGCGGTTTCTCTAGTTTTCTGAGTCTCACCTGCGACGGGAAGGTCGCC
GAGCCGGGTGGAATCGATCGTTGTTGCTCGGCTTTCATATCGGTTTGGTTGGAAGCGGCTGAAAACGGAA
AGAAGTGGAAGAAGGAAAAGAGTGTGGTGTGACAGGAAAATGGTAATTAGAGGGTGCCAAATAACCAGCT
ATATTTTGTTTTTTTTTGAAAACATTTTTAAAAAGAAAAATACGATAATGATATCAGATGGATTTCCGGA
AAACTGGTATGAAAAATTTCAACCTTTTTGAGTACATGTAATCAAAATACACTTTGTAAATTATCATTTT
TATTGAAACTCCACCATTTTTCTATTTATAACGCTAATAATTTGAAAAAGAAACCTATTGCGAACCGCGG
GGTGAATCCCAAAAACGAATGCGTTTTGGTGGAGTGATTGATTCGAATCGAAGAAGAAAAAGAAGAAGAC
GTGGAATAGAGAGCTCACTCTTAACCGAGCAGCACACACCGACAGAAAAAAAAATGAAATGAATGAGGGT
CTTCTTCTTCTTCTTCTTCGAATGATTGACAGAAATGGGAAAAAGAGGAAGATTGAGAAGGGAAAAAGGA
AGGAGAAAAGAAGCAGAAGAAGACGTCAGAGAGGAGAGGAACGAGCGGAAAAGCAGCGGGCGCAAGTCAT
AGAAGTAGCAGAGCTGGGGAGAAGAAGACACTATCCAAGAAAGGAATGACGAGAGAGTATGCAAAGGGGT
ATAGGGTGCAGACAGAATAGGAACAGAATAACAGATGATGAGCCAAGAAGAGTTGAAAAGGGCGATGAAT
TTGTCATGTAACTTAATTTGGGTCAATTTGAGCATGATGAATTGAAATCATCCCTTGTTGGGAGTTAATA
ACCGGTTTGTTATCAGAAACCCTGTAATAGAAGGGCGCCCTAACTTTGAGCCAATTCATCCCGGTTTCTG
TCAAATATATCAAAAAGTGGTCAACTGACAAATTGTTTTTGATATTATAATAAACATTTTATCCGTTAAC
AATTTTCGAATACTTTTTACAAGGACTTGGATAAATTGGCTCAAAGAGCCTGCTTTTTTGTACAAACTTG
AATTCAAAAACGCAGAACTCGTACTGTTGGATGCCTGTGTAGCGGTCCTCTATTGATTTTTGCTATTTTT
TGATAATTTTACTGTAAATTATGAGTTATTCCAATTAACATTCCTAGCTAAATGTAAGTTAGCGACCAAT
TTTTTAGCAACCCCATTTTATGACTTTTCAGAATATCGCCTACTGGGTCAACGACACTTGTTTGGAACTA
AGGGTCTTCCCAATTTTTTTTAAATCTTCATAGGCTTGACAGAATCAGGGTTCTTCAAGCAGCTTTGAGA
GGGAATCAATTGCAACATTTGATGTTAAATTTATATTTTTTATAGTTCTCTGGTGAAATGGGGACCACCG
CAAAGCCCCTTTTATGTTTTTAACTTGAATAAAATCTTGTATTAAATTGTGATTTATAGATCTGTATGGG
TAATTTGAAGGAAAAGAAAGGGAGCTCCCAAAAGTGCCTTACAGATCCAGGCCCAATAAATGTAAACTAT
TGGGCAGTAGTATGGCAAAAATCGTGCGGAATTTGAAAAACCTAGAATTAAAATAAATATTCAACACAAA
TGTTCGAGATATTTTAAGTTCGGAGTGTATATCTAGAACATATTGTACAAGTAGGTCTACGGGATCGTCT
ACGGGAAAATTTGATTTCCTCGAAGATGTATTTAATGAATTCTCTAATGTTGCAGGTCTTTGTATTTGAC
AGAATGTTGGTTTTTGAAACTTATTCGCCATAATTGCTTGGCTACTACATGTCTCATGCCATTGACACTA
TCCTGTACTCGAAATTTGTTAAGTAACTACCCACCGTCCACTTATGACGAGAGGGTCAATTAAGGTCACT
CCACAAAAGTAAATTTGAAAACACATGAGAAAAAGTGATCTGAATTCCCTTGAAGTGGCTAAAACAAAGC
AGATGAGGGATACGACGTATGCGACTACTGAGAGATAAGGTCGAAACTTGATAAGGATGCTGCTTACCTG
CTTAGCAAGTTTCTTCGCACAGGAGAAAGTGACAAGCTAAACTATCAAATTCATCTAAAACCTCAAAAAA
TTATTTTGGATGAAATAATGTTTTATTTTGAGCAACGCATAAGGCAAAGAATAAATTAAAGGCGATCCGC
TTAGCGGCGAGTTCCGTCCTCGAAGAAGATTCCTCCATCGATGGCGCAGTACTTTGGACAGATTCCACGC
TCTCCTGGGGTTCCTGGTGGTCCGACTGGTCCTGGCTGTCCTGGGTTTCCGTCGGCTCCTGGCTTGCCGT
CTGGTCCTGGTGGTCCCTTTGGTCCAGGTTGTCCTGAAAGATGTGGTGATTAGATATGGATTGAAAAACT
ATGAAATGATTACCTGGGGTTCCGTCGTTTCCTGGTTGTCCGGATGGTCCTGGTGGTCCGACTGGTCCTG
GCTCTCCGGTGGATCCTGGCTCTCCCTTTTGGACTGGCTCGCAGACAGCTGGAAGTCCCTCCAACTTTTC
TATACAAAGTTGATAGCTTGGCGTAATCATGGTCATAGCTGTTTCCTGTGTGAAATTGTTATCCGCTGGT
ATCAGCTCACTCAAAGGCGGTAATACGGTTATCCACAGAATCAGGGGATAACGCAGGAAAGAACATGTGA
GCAAAAGGCCA
Features (pLannotate 1.2.2; 15 found; start..end, strand, type, name):
     43..631     -  rep_origin     ori: high-copy-number ColE1/pMB1/pBR322/pUC origin of replication
    802..1662    -  CDS            AmpR: β-lactamase; bla; confers resistance to ampicillin, carbenicillin, and related antibiotics
   1663..1767    -  promoter       AmpR promoter: bla
   1862..1897    +  CDS            rop (fragment): Rop protein, which maintains plasmids at low copy number; rop
   1999..2098    +  misc_feature   bom (fragment): basis of mobility region from pBR322
   2104..2261    -  CDS            lacZα (fragment): LacZα fragment of β-galactosidase; lacZ fragment
   3333..3353    +  protein_bind   attB2: mutant version of attB; core recombination site for the Gateway® BP reaction BP Clonase™
   3936..5306    +  CDS            FLP1: FLP_YEAST - Experimental evidence at protein level: Swiss-Prot protein existence level 1. Part of the plasmid amplification system, which corrects any decrease in copy number caused by a rare missegregation event. Catalyzes the recombination between the large inverted repetitions of the 2-micron plasmid during plasmid replication. This recombination event changes the direction of one of the two replication forks in the bidirectionally replicating molecule, effectively resulting in multiple rounds of replication from a single initiation event. Binds specifically to the FLP recognition target (F
   5560..6471    +  CDS            mNeonGreen: mNeonGreen is a basic (constitutively fluorescent) green/yellow fluorescent protein published in 2013, derived from Branchiostoma lanceolatum. It is reported to be a very rapidly-maturing monomer with moderate acid sensitivity.
   7316..8158    -  CDS            unc-119: UN119_CAEEL - Experimental evidence at protein level: Swiss-Prot protein existence level 1. Myristoyl-binding protein that acts as a cargo adapter: specifically binds the myristoyl moiety of a subset of N-terminally myristoylated proteins and is required for their localization. Plays a key role in ciliary membrane localization of proteins. Required for the establishment or function of the nervous system. From Caenorhabditis elegans.
   8269..8286    +  misc_feature   P element 5' end (fragment): No description available
   9150..9170    -  protein_bind   attB1: mutant version of attB; core recombination site for the Gateway® BP reaction BP Clonase™
  10294..10461   -  CDS            col-34 (fragment): COL34_CAEEL - Also known as ram-4. Experimental evidence at transcript level: Swiss-Prot protein existence level 2. Nematode cuticles are composed largely of collagen-like proteins. The cuticle functions both as an exoskeleton and as a barrier to protect the worm from its environment. From Caenorhabditis elegans.
  10632..10652   -  protein_bind   attB4: mutant version of attB; core recombination site for the Gateway® BP reaction BP Clonase™
  10712..10786   -  rep_origin     RSF ori (fragment): Plasmids containing the RSF 1030 origin of replication can be propagated in E. coli cells that contain additional plasmids with compatible origins.
