[The description below was written by a language model from this plasmid's Addgene catalogue record and pLannotate feature annotations shown in this document.]
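Description:
pBN396 is a 10.8 kb C. elegans expression plasmid built on the pBN338 backbone and designed to produce FLP recombinase together with the fluorescent protein mNeonGreen in the worm germ line. In bacteria it is maintained at high copy through a ColE1/pUC-type origin and selected with ampicillin via the β-lactamase gene and its native promoter. The feature table also picks up small remnants of rop, bom, lacZα and an RSF origin, which appear to be vestiges of earlier cloning vectors rather than functional parts.

The defining insert is a 486 bp fragment of the C. elegans mex-5 promoter, cloned between NotI and KpnI sites, which provides germ-line-active transcription. Downstream lie an FLP coding sequence followed by an mNeonGreen coding sequence on the same strand, separated by a few hundred base pairs. The record does not state how the two are linked (for example, by an operon-type intergenic region or a peptide linker), nor which 3′ UTR is used, and the promoter itself is not annotated in the feature table. FLP catalyses recombination between FRT target sites, so germ-line expression allows excision or inversion of FRT-flanked cassettes in a heritable manner, while mNeonGreen serves as a visible marker of where the enzyme is expressed.

The plasmid also carries an unc-119 coding sequence on the opposite strand, a standard worm transformation marker that rescues the movement defect of unc-119 mutants. Gateway attB1, attB2 and attB4 scars and a fragment of C. elegans genomic sequence (annotated as col-34) are present. The latter might reflect homology for targeted single-copy genomic insertion, but the record does not say so.
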