Addgene plasmid #109326: pBN396
Purpose: Expresses FLP enzyme and fluorescent mNeonGreen in the C. elegans germ line
Depositing lab: Peter Askjaer. Depositing organization: Centro Andaluz de Biologia del Desarrollo (CABD). Publication: Efficient FLP-mediated germ-line recombination in C. elegans. Macias-Leon J, Askjaer P. MicroPubl Biol. 2018 Mar 19;2018:10.17912/W2G66S. doi: 10.17912/W2G66S. PubMed 32550382.
Backbone
  Vector backbone: pBN338
  Backbone manufacturer: Askjaer lab
  Total vector size (bp): 10791
  Vector type: Worm Expression
Growth in bacteria
  Bacterial resistance: Ampicillin, 100 μg/mL
  Growth temperature: 37°C
  Growth strain: DH5alpha
  Copy number: High Copy
Gene/Insert
  Gene/Insert name: mex-5 (alt name: mex-5 promoter)
  Species: C. elegans (nematode)
  Insert size (bp): 486
  Entrez Gene: mex-5 (a.k.a. CELE_W02A2.7)
  Promoter: mex-5
  Cloning method: Restriction Enzyme; 5′ cloning site NotI (unknown if destroyed); 3′ cloning site KpnI (unknown if destroyed)
  Sequencing primers: 5′ gctctgcgagaaatagtacagca
Terms and licenses: Academic/Nonprofit Terms; Industry Terms: Not Available to Industry
How to cite: pBN396 was a gift from Peter Askjaer (Addgene plasmid # 109326 ; http://n2t.net/addgene:109326 ; RRID:Addgene_109326)
